Addgene plasmid #15592: CUP Pan1 YFP p316
Depositing lab: Susan Lindquist. Depositing organization: Whitehead Institute for Biomedical Research. Publication: A network of protein interactions determines polyglutamine toxicity. Duennwald ML, Jagadish S, Giorgini F, Muchowski PJ, Lindquist S. Proc Natl Acad Sci U S A. 2006 Jul 18. 103(29):11051-6. 10.1073/pnas.0604548103 PubMed 16832049.
Backbone
  Vector backbone: p316 CUP
  Vector type: Yeast Expression
  Selectable markers: URA3
Growth in bacteria
  Bacterial resistance: Ampicillin, 100 μg/mL
  Growth temperature: 37°C
  Growth strain: DH5alpha
  Copy number: Low Copy
Gene/Insert
  Gene/Insert name: PAN1
  Species: S. cerevisiae (budding yeast)
  Entrez Gene: PAN1 (a.k.a. YIR006C, DIM2, MDP3, MIP3)
  Tag / fusion protein: YFP (C terminal on insert)
  Cloning method: Restriction Enzyme
  Sequencing primers: 5′ na
Terms and licenses: Academic/Nonprofit Terms; Industry Terms: Not Available to Industry
Depositor comments: Figure 5 in article. Lindquist lab number: 8027
How to cite: CUP Pan1 YFP p316 was a gift from Susan Lindquist (Addgene plasmid # 15592 ; http://n2t.net/addgene:15592 ; RRID:Addgene_15592)
