[The description below was written by a language model from this plasmid's Addgene catalogue record.]
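Description:
CUP Pan1 YFP p316 is a yeast expression plasmid built on the "p316 CUP" backbone. It carries URA3 as the selectable marker for maintenance in uracil-auxotrophic Saccharomyces cerevisiae and ampicillin resistance for propagation in E. coli, where it is recorded as low copy. The backbone name suggests a pRS316-type centromeric shuttle vector fitted with a copper-inducible CUP1 promoter, which would allow expression to be adjusted through copper in the medium. However, the record gives no feature table and does not explicitly list the promoter, terminator, or yeast replication elements, so these details are inferred from the name rather than documented.

The insert is the S. cerevisiae gene PAN1 (YIR006C, also known as DIM2, MDP3 or MIP3), cloned by restriction enzyme methods and fused at its C terminus to yellow fluorescent protein. Pan1 is generally known as a scaffold protein of the endocytic machinery associated with cortical actin patches, and the YFP fusion allows its localization and distribution to be followed by fluorescence microscopy in living cells.

The plasmid was deposited in connection with a study of how networks of protein interactions determine polyglutamine toxicity in yeast, and the depositor notes that it was used for one of the figures in that work. In that context it most plausibly served to visualize Pan1 in cells expressing polyglutamine-expanded proteins, for example to assess co-localization or sequestration with aggregates, although the record does not spell out the exact experimental use.
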