>Addgene plasmid #15592 | CUP Pan1 YFP p316 | addgene partial sequence | sequence record 22157 | 15592 with EXFP-R
ACCTTCGGGCATGGCACTCTTGAAAAAGTCATGCCGTTTCATATGATCTGGGTATCTAGCAAAGCATTTT
AGACCATAACCGAAAGTAGTGACAAGTGTTGGCCATGGAACAGGTAGTTTTCCAGTAGTGCAAATAAATT
TAAGGGTAAGTTTTCCGTATGTTGCATCACCTTCACCCTCTCCACTGACAGAAAATTTGTGCCCATTAAC
ATCACCATCTAATTCAACAAGAATTGGGACAACTCCAGTGAAAAGTTCTTCTCCTTTACTCCGCGGCTGC
GGTTTCGCCTGCTGTTGTTGCTGCTGGGGTTGTTGGCCAAAATTACCATTACCATATACACTACCATTAT
TTCCATTATTATTGTAACCCGTTTGGGGCTGCTGTGGCATACTTGAGAAAGAATTACCAAAACTTTGAGG
CATCCCACCAATTCCGGTAGCCTGAGGCTGGTTAAACGCCATTTGCTGTTGTGGTTGAGGCTGGCCTTGG
GGCTGGTTTGAAGACTGACCTTGCTGCTGCTGCGGGTAGAATCCATTTGGTTGTTGCTGCTGTTGCTGCT
GTTGCTGCTGGTAACCCATGCCCTGTTGCTGGTACGGGTTATACATGGATCCTGATTGATTGATTGATTG
TACAGTTTGTTTTTCTTAATATCTATTTCGATGACTTCTATATGATATTGCACTAACAAGAAGATATTAT
AATGCAATTGATACAAGACAAGGAGTTATTTGCTTCTCTTTTATATGATTCTGACAATCCATATTGCGTT
GGTAGTCTTTTTTGCTGGAACGGTTCAGCGGAAAAGACGCATCGCTCTTTTTGCTTCTAGAAGAAATGCC
AGC
